Addgene plasmid #50647: pHIS3p:mTurquoise2-Tub1+3'UTR::TRP1
Depositing lab: Wei-Lih Lee. Depositing organization: University of Massachusetts, Amherst. Publication: Improved Plasmids for Fluorescent Protein Tagging of Microtubules in Saccharomyces cerevisiae. Markus SM, Omer S, Baranowski K, Lee WL. Traffic. 2015 Jul;16(7):773-86. doi: 10.1111/tra.12276. Epub 2015 Apr 28. PubMed 25711127.
Backbone
  Vector backbone: pFA6a
  Vector type: Yeast Expression
  Selectable markers: TRP1
Growth in bacteria
  Bacterial resistance: Ampicillin, 100 μg/mL
  Growth temperature: 37°C
  Growth strain: DH5alpha
  Copy number: High Copy
Gene/Insert
  Gene/Insert name: mTurquoise2-Tub1 (alt name: mTurquoise2-a-tubulin)
  Species: S. cerevisiae (budding yeast)
  Insert size (bp): 2183
  Promoter: HIS3p
  Tag / fusion protein: mTurquoise2 (N terminal on insert)
  Cloning method: Restriction Enzyme; 5′ cloning site XhoI (destroyed during cloning); 3′ cloning site SalI (not destroyed)
  Sequencing primers: 5′ T7; 3′ SP6
Terms and licenses: Academic/Nonprofit Terms; Industry Terms: Not Available to Industry
How to cite: pHIS3p:mTurquoise2-Tub1+3'UTR::TRP1 was a gift from Wei-Lih Lee (Addgene plasmid # 50647 ; http://n2t.net/addgene:50647 ; RRID:Addgene_50647)
