[The description below was written by a language model from this plasmid's Addgene catalogue record and pLannotate feature annotations shown in this document.]
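Description:
pHIS3p:mTurquoise2-Tub1+3'UTR::TRP1 is a yeast expression plasmid built on the pFA6a backbone for fluorescently labelling microtubules in Saccharomyces cerevisiae. In E. coli it is maintained as a high-copy plasmid through a ColE1/pUC-type origin and selected with ampicillin via the bla gene. The feature table shows no yeast replication origin or centromere (no 2μ or CEN/ARS element), which is consistent with an integrating design, although the record does not state how or where the plasmid is targeted to the genome. Selection in yeast relies on the TRP1 auxotrophic marker, expressed from its own promoter, which complements tryptophan auxotrophy.

The payload is a fusion of the cyan fluorescent protein mTurquoise2, a monomeric, rapidly maturing Aequorea-derived variant, to the N-terminus of Tub1, the budding yeast alpha-tubulin. Expression is driven by the S. cerevisiae HIS3 promoter. A gap between the annotated mTurquoise2 and TUB1 coding regions is not annotated; it presumably holds linker sequence and the beginning of the TUB1 gene, but the record does not say. Downstream of the TUB1 coding sequence lies several hundred bases of genomic sequence corresponding to the TUB1 3'UTR named in the construct's title, extending into a small fragment annotated as ALO1. T7 and SP6 promoters flank the yeast cassettes and serve as sequencing primer sites. The short rop, lacI and bom fragments called by the annotation software appear to be backbone remnants rather than functional elements.

The plasmid belongs to a set of improved tools for fluorescent protein tagging of microtubules, allowing live-cell imaging of spindle and cytoplasmic microtubules in the cyan channel.
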