Features (pLannotate 1.2.2; 16 found; start..end, strand, type, name):
     88..123     -  CDS            rop (fragment): Rop protein, which maintains plasmids at low copy number; rop
    218..322     +  promoter       AmpR promoter: bla
    323..1183    +  CDS            AmpR: β-lactamase; bla; confers resistance to ampicillin, carbenicillin, and related antibiotics
   1354..1942    +  rep_origin     ori: high-copy-number ColE1/pMB1/pBR322/pUC origin of replication
   2125..2178    +  CDS            lacI (fragment): lac repressor; lacI; The lac repressor binds to the lac operator to inhibit transcription in E. coli. This inhibition can be relieved by adding lactose or isopropyl-β-D-thiogalactopyranoside (IPTG).
   2200..2218    +  promoter       T7 promoter: promoter for bacteriophage T7 RNA polymerase
   2254..2298    +  misc_feature   bom (fragment): basis of mobility region from pBR322
   2436..2583    +  promoter       TRP1 promoter: S. cerevisiae TRP1
   2584..3258    +  CDS            TRP1: phosphoribosylanthranilate isomerase, required for tryptophan biosynthesis; S. cerevisiae TRP1; yeast auxotrophic marker
   3309..3360    +  misc_feature   bom (fragment): basis of mobility region from pBR322
   3423..3609    +  promoter       HIS3 promoter: S. cerevisiae HIS3
   3611..4327    +  CDS            mTurquoise2: mTurquoise2 is a basic (constitutively fluorescent) cyan fluorescent protein published in 2012, derived from Aequorea victoria. It is reported to be a rapidly-maturing monomer with very low acid sensitivity.
   4474..5790    +  CDS            TUB1: TBA1_YEAST - Experimental evidence at protein level: Swiss-Prot protein existence level 1. Tubulin is the major constituent of microtubules. It binds two moles of GTP, one at an exchangeable site on the beta chain and one at a non-exchangeable site on the alpha chain. From Saccharomyces cerevisiae (strain ATCC 204508 / S288c) (Baker's yeast).
   6363..6428    +  CDS            ALO1 (fragment): ALO_YEAST - Experimental evidence at protein level: Swiss-Prot protein existence level 1. Can oxidize L-gulono-1,4-lactone as well as D-arabinono-1,4- lactone and L-galactono-1,4-lactone. From Saccharomyces cerevisiae (strain ATCC 204508 / S288c) (Baker's yeast).
   6452..6470    -  promoter       SP6 promoter: promoter for bacteriophage SP6 RNA polymerase
   6533..6584    -  misc_feature   bom (fragment): basis of mobility region from pBR322
>Addgene plasmid #50647 | pHIS3p:mTurquoise2-Tub1+3'UTR::TRP1 | depositor full sequence | sequence record 75762 | Full Sequence
AACACCCGCTGACGCGCCCTGACGGGCTTGTCTGCTCCCGGCATCCGCTTACAGACAAGCTGTGACCGTC
TCCGGGAGCTGCATGTGTCAGAGGTTTTCACCGTCATCACCGAAACGCGCGAGACGAAAGGGCCTCGTGA
TACGCCTATTTTTATAGGTTAATGTCATGATAATAATGGTTTCTTAGACGTCAGGTGGCACTTTTCGGGG
AAATGTGCGCGGAACCCCTATTTGTTTATTTTTCTAAATACATTCAAATATGTATCCGCTCATGAGACAA
TAACCCTGATAAATGCTTCAATAATATTGAAAAAGGAAGAGTATGAGTATTCAACATTTCCGTGTCGCCC
TTATTCCCTTTTTTGCGGCATTTTGCCTTCCTGTTTTTGCTCACCCAGAAACGCTGGTGAAAGTAAAAGA
TGCTGAAGATCAGTTGGGTGCACGAGTGGGTTACATCGAACTGGATCTCAACAGCGGTAAGATCCTTGAG
AGTTTTCGCCCCGAAGAACGTTTTCCAATGATGAGCACTTTTAAAGTTCTGCTATGTGGCGCGGTATTAT
CCCGTATTGACGCCGGGCAAGAGCAACTCGGTCGCCGCATACACTATTCTCAGAATGACTTGGTTGAGTA
CTCACCAGTCACAGAAAAGCATCTTACGGATGGCATGACAGTAAGAGAATTATGCAGTGCTGCCATAACC
ATGAGTGATAACACTGCGGCCAACTTACTTCTGACAACGATCGGAGGACCGAAGGAGCTAACCGCTTTTT
TGCACAACATGGGGGATCATGTAACTCGCCTTGATCGTTGGGAACCGGAGCTGAATGAAGCCATACCAAA
CGACGAGCGTGACACCACGATGCCTGTAGCAATGGCAACAACGTTGCGCAAACTATTAACTGGCGAACTA
CTTACTCTAGCTTCCCGGCAACAATTAATAGACTGGATGGAGGCGGATAAAGTTGCAGGACCACTTCTGC
GCTCGGCCCTTCCGGCTGGCTGGTTTATTGCTGATAAATCTGGAGCCGGTGAGCGTGGGTCTCGCGGTAT
CATTGCAGCACTGGGGCCAGATGGTAAGCCCTCCCGTATCGTAGTTATCTACACGACGGGGAGTCAGGCA
ACTATGGATGAACGAAATAGACAGATCGCTGAGATAGGTGCCTCACTGATTAAGCATTGGTAACTGTCAG
ACCAAGTTTACTCATATATACTTTAGATTGATTTAAAACTTCATTTTTAATTTAAAAGGATCTAGGTGAA
GATCCTTTTTGATAATCTCATGACCAAAATCCCTTAACGTGAGTTTTCGTTCCACTGAGCGTCAGACCCC
GTAGAAAAGATCAAAGGATCTTCTTGAGATCCTTTTTTTCTGCGCGTAATCTGCTGCTTGCAAACAAAAA
AACCACCGCTACCAGCGGTGGTTTGTTTGCCGGATCAAGAGCTACCAACTCTTTTTCCGAAGGTAACTGG
CTTCAGCAGAGCGCAGATACCAAATACTGTCCTTCTAGTGTAGCCGTAGTTAGGCCACCACTTCAAGAAC
TCTGTAGCACCGCCTACATACCTCGCTCTGCTAATCCTGTTACCAGTGGCTGCTGCCAGTGGCGATAAGT
CGTGTCTTACCGGGTTGGACTCAAGACGATAGTTACCGGATAAGGCGCAGCGGTCGGGCTGAACGGGGGG
TTCGTGCACACAGCCCAGCTTGGAGCGAACGACCTACACCGAACTGAGATACCTACAGCGTGAGCATTGA
GAAAGCGCCACGCTTCCCGAAGGGAGAAAGGCGGACAGGTATCCGGTAAGCGGCAGGGTCGGAACAGGAG
AGCGCACGAGGGAGCTTCCAGGGGGAAACGCCTGGTATCTTTATAGTCCTGTCGGGTTTCGCCACCTCTG
ACTTGAGCGTCGATTTTTGTGATGCTCGTCAGGGGGGCGGAGCCTATGGAAAAACGCCAGCAACGCGGCC
TTTTTACGGTTCCTGGCCTTTTGCTGGCCTTTTGCTCACATGTTCTTTCCTGCGTTATCCCCTGATTCTG
TGGATAACCGTATTACCGCCTTTGAGTGAGCTGATACCGCTCGCCGCAGCCGAACGACCGAGCGCAGCGA
GTCAGTGAGCGAGGAAGCGGAAGAGCGCCCAATACGCAAACCGCCTCTCCCCGCGCGTTGGCCGATTCAT
TAATGCAGGTTAACCTGGCTTATCGAAATTAATACGACTCACTATAGGGAGACCGGCAGATCCGCGGCCG
CATAGGCCACTAGTTAACTATGCGGCATCAGAGCAGATTGTACTGAGAGTGCACCATAGATCACGACATT
ACTATATATATAATATAGGAAGCATTTAATAGAACAGCATCGTAATATATGTGTACTTTGCAGTTATGAC
GCCAGATGGCAGTAGTGGAAGATATTCTTTATTGAAAAATAGCTTGTCACCTTACGTACAATCTTGATCC
GGAGCTTTTCTTTTTTTGCCGATTAAGAATTAATTCGGTCGAAAAAAGAAAAGGAGAGGGCCAAGAGGGA
GGGCATTGGTGACTATTGAGCACGTGAGTATACGTGATTAAGCACACAAAGGCAGCTTGGAGTATGTCTG
TTATTAATTTCACAGGTAGTTCTGGTCCATTGGTGAAAGTTTGCGGCTTGCAGAGCACAGAGGCCGCAGA
ATGTGCTCTAGATTCCGATGCTGACTTGCTGGGTATTATATGTGTGCCCAATAGAAAGAGAACAATTGAC
CCGGTTATTGCAAGGAAAATTTCAAGTCTTGTAAAAGCATATAAAAATAGTTCAGGCACTCCGAAATACT
TGGTTGGCGTGTTTCGTAATCAACCTAAGGAGGATGTTTTGGCTCTGGTCAATGATTACGGCATTGATAT
CGTCCAACTGCATGGAGATGAGTCGTGGCAAGAATACCAAGAGTTCCTCGGTTTGCCAGTTATTAAAAGA
CTCGTATTTCCAAAAGACTGCAACATACTACTCAGTGCAGCTTCACAGAAACCTCATTCGTTTATTCCCT
TGTTTGATTCAGAAGCAGGTGGGACAGGTGAACTTTTGGATTGGAACTCGATTTCTGACTGGGTTGGAAG
GCAAGAGAGCCCCGAAAGCTTACATTTTATGTTAGCTGGTGGACTGACGCCAGAAAATGTTGGTGATGCG
CTTAGATTAAATGGCGTTATTGGTGTTGATGTAAGCGGAGGTGTGGAGACAAATGGTGTAAAAGACTCTA
ACAAAATAGCAAATTTCGTCAAAAATGCTAAGAAATAGGTTATTACTGAGTAGTATTTATTTAAGTATTG
TTTGTGCACTTGCCGATCTATGCGGTGTGAAATACCGCACAGATGCGTAAGGAGAAAATACCGCATCAGG
GGCGCGCCTTAATTAACCACTAAAGGGAACAAAAGCTGGTACCCTATTACTCTTGGCCTCCTCTAGTACA
CTCTATATTTTTTTATGCCTCGGTAATGATTTTCATTTTTTTTTTCCACCTAGCGGATGACTCTTTTTTT
TTCTTAGCGATTGGCATTATCACATAATGAATTATACATTATATAAAGTAATGTGATTTCTTCGAAGAAT
ATACTAAAAAATGAGCAGGCAAGATAAACGAAGGCAAAGCATGGTGAGCAAGGGCGAGGAGCTGTTCACC
GGGGTGGTGCCCATCCTGGTCGAGCTGGACGGCGACGTAAACGGCCACAAGTTCAGCGTGTCCGGCGAGG
GCGAGGGCGATGCCACCTACGGCAAGCTGACCCTGAAGTTCATCTGCACCACCGGCAAGCTGCCCGTGCC
CTGGCCCACCCTCGTGACCACCCTGTCCTGGGGCGTGCAGTGCTTCGCCCGCTACCCCGACCACATGAAG
CAGCACGACTTCTTCAAGTCCGCCATGCCCGAAGGCTACGTCCAGGAGCGCACCATCTTCTTCAAGGACG
ACGGCAACTACAAGACCCGCGCCGAGGTGAAGTTCGAGGGCGACACCCTGGTGAACCGCATCGAGCTGAA
GGGCATCGACTTCAAGGAGGACGGCAACATCCTGGGGCACAAGCTGGAGTACAACTACTTTAGCGACAAC
GTCTATATCACCGCCGACAAGCAGAAGAACGGCATCAAGGCCAACTTCAAGATCCGCCACAACATCGAGG
ACGGCGGCGTGCAGCTCGCCGACCACTACCAGCAGAACACCCCCATCGGCGACGGCCCCGTGCTGCTGCC
CGACAACCACTACCTGAGCACCCAGTCCAAGCTGAGCAAAGACCCCAACGAGAAGCGCGATCACATGGTC
CTGCTGGAGTTCGTGACCGCCGCCGGGATCACTCTCGGCATGGACGAGCTGTACAAGGGATCCATGAGAG
AAGTTATTAGTATTAATGGTATGTTCGATTTGCCCGTCCAGGCTAGATCTTTTTTTTGTTAGTTCATTTT
GGCGTTTCATCTTTCATTACTAACTTCAACGCAAAATTTTTTTTTTTTTGATTTCTCTTTACAGTCGGTC
AAGCTGGTTGTCAGATTGGTAATGCCTGTTGGGAATTATATTCCCTTGAGCACGGTATTAAGCCGGATGG
ACATCTAGAAGATGGCCTTTCAAAGCCGAAGGGAGGAGAAGAGGGTTTCTCCACGTTTTTCCATGAAACC
GGCTACGGTAAGTTCGTTCCAAGGGCTATTTACGTGGATTTAGAGCCCAACGTTATTGACGAAGTCCGTA
ACGGTCCTTACAAGGACTTGTTCCATCCAGAACAGTTGATCAGTGGTAAGGAGGACGCGGCTAATAATTA
TGCAAGAGGCCATTACACCGTTGGTAGAGAAATTTTGGGCGATGTTCTGGATAGGATTAGAAAACTGGCA
GACCAATGTGATGGGTTACAAGGGTTCTTGTTTACCCATTCTCTTGGTGGTGGTACTGGTTCCGGTCTAG
GGTCCTTACTGTTGGAAGAACTATCCGCTGAATACGGTAAGAAATCCAAGCTGGAATTTGCCGTATACCC
TGCTCCACAAGTGTCTACTTCTGTGGTTGAGCCTTACAACACAGTTTTAACTACACATACTACATTGGAA
CATGCAGATTGTACTTTCATGGTCGATAATGAGGCTATTTACGACATGTGCAAAAGAAACTTGGATATCC
CAAGACCAAGCTTTGCAAACTTAAACAACCTAATTGCTCAAGTGGTATCATCTGTTACAGCATCATTGAG
ATTCGACGGTTCATTAAATGTAGATTTGAACGAATTTCAAACCAATTTGGTTCCATATCCAAGAATTCAT
TTCCCCTTAGTTTCATATTCTCCAGTCTTATCCAAATCAAAGGCATTCCATGAGTCCAACTCTGTGTCAG
AAATTACAAACGCTTGTTTTGAACCTGGTAACCAGATGGTCAAGTGTGATCCAAGAGATGGTAAATACAT
GGCTACTTGTCTGTTATACAGGGGTGATGTGGTAACAAGAGATGTTCAAAGAGCTGTCGAGCAGGTGAAA
AACAAGAAGACCGTCCAATTGGTTGATTGGTGTCCAACTGGTTTCAAGATCGGTATTTGCTACGAACCTC
CAACTGCCACACCAAACTCACAATTGGCCACTGTGGATAGGGCCGTCTGTATGTTGTCAAATACCACATC
CATTGCTGAGGCTTGGAAGAGAATCGATAGAAAATTCGATTTAATGTATGCCAAACGTGCTTTCGTCCAC
TGGTATGTCGGTGAAGGTATGGAAGAAGGTGAATTCACCGAAGCTAGAGAAGATTTGGCTGCTTTAGAAA
GAGATTACATCGAAGTGGGTGCCGACTCATACGCTGAGGAAGAGGAATTTTAAGGTTCACTCTCGCCCCC
AACCTCCTTATCCTTTCTATATTTCAAGTATATTGTAAAAAAAAAAATTCCCCCTACTGTTATATCTCTT
TGGTGATATCTTATCTATAATCTACTTATTATATTTCTCTAATATCTATGTACAAAAAATAAAAAAAAAA
ACCATTCTCCTTCTCTAACCTGCATTTGATGAAAGCTTAGTAAGTCTCATCGTAGTTGATGGGCCAAAGA
CATTTGTACTTGTTTCATCAGATTCTTACATCACCCATTTCCATGATTATTTCACGGATTTCATTAGTAA
TTGCATTTTTGTATCCCTAGTTCCTTTTCTCCCGCCTTGCCGTCGAATTGAAAAAAAAAATGGAAATGAG
GACATCTTCCATTGATATCCAGGACAAAGCAAGAGTAGAAGTAACTATTAGCAAGGAGAATTCCAAAAAT
AGTGAACTTCAAGGTAAGCAGATCTATAGTTTCAATATCTGATTTTCTGCTTTTCAAAACTTAAAATTCA
TTAGAAGGTAAAACAAGAACCCGTAAAATTAAAGTTACCGATATTATCAGGTTTTTCACCCCATGTCTAC
TATCCCATTTAGAAAGAACTATGTGTTCAAAAACTGGGCCGGTCGACCTGCAGCGTACGAAGCTTCAGCT
GGCGGCCGCGTTCTATAGTGTCACCTAAATCGTATGTGTATGATACATAAGGTTATGTATTAATTGTAGC
CGCGTTCTAACGACAATATGTCCATATGGTGCACTCTCAGTACAATCTGCTCTGATGCCGCATAGTTAAG
CCAGCCCCGACACCCGCC
