>Addgene plasmid #50647 | pHIS3p:mTurquoise2-Tub1+3'UTR::TRP1 | addgene partial sequence | sequence record 76876 | T7 5'-TAATACGACTCACTATAGGG-3'
GGCCACTAGTTAACTATGCGGCATCAGAGCAGATTGTACTGAGAGTGCACCATAGATCACGACATTACTA
TATATATAATATAGGAAGCATTTAATAGAACAGCATCGTAATATATGTGTACTTTGCAGTTATGACGCCA
GATGGCAGTAGTGGAAGATATTCTTTATTGAAAAATAGCTTGTCACCTTACGTACAATCTTGATCCGGAG
CTTTTCTTTTTTTGCCGATTAAGAATTAATTCGGTCGAAAAAAGAAAAGGAGAGGGCCAAGAGGGAGGGC
ATTGGTGACTATTGAGCACGTGAGTATACGTGATTAAGCACACAAAGGCAGCTTGGAGTATGTCTGTTAT
TAATTTCACAGGTAGTTCTGGTCCATTGGTGAAAGTTTGCGGCTTGCAGAGCACAGAGGCCGCAGAATGT
GCTCTAGATTCCGATGCTGACTTGCTGGGTATTATATGTGTGCCCAATAGAAAGAGAACAATTGACCCGG
TTATTGCAAGGAAAATTTCAAGTCTTGTAAAAGCATATAAAAATAGTTCAGGCACTCCGAAATACTTGGT
TGGCGTGTTTCGTAATCAACCTAAGGAGGATGTTTTGGCTCTGGTCAATGATTACGGCATTGATATCGTC
CAACTGCATGGAGATGAGTCGTGGCAAGAATACCAAGAGTTCCTCGGTTTGCCAGTTATTAAAAGACTCG
TATTTCCAAAAGACTGCAACATACTACTCAGTGCAGCTTCACAGAAACCTCATTCGTTTATTCCCTTGTT
TGATTCAGAAGCAGGTGGGACAGGTGAACTTTTGGATTGGAACTCGATTTCTGACTGGGTTGGAAGGCAA
GAGAGCCCCGAAAGCTTACATTTTATGTTAGCTGGTGGACTGACGCCAGAAAATGTTGGTGATGCGCTTA
GATTAAATGGCGTTATTGGTGTTGATGTAAGCGGA
