>Addgene plasmid #50647 | pHIS3p:mTurquoise2-Tub1+3'UTR::TRP1 | addgene partial sequence | sequence record 76877 | yTUB1-R 5'-TTGCGTTGAAGTTAGTAATGAAAGA-3'
AGATCTAGCCTGGACGGGCAAATCGAACATACCATTAATACTAATAACTTCTCTCATGGATCCCTTGTAC
AGCTCGTCCATGCCGAGAGTGATCCCGGCGGCGGTCACGAACTCCAGCAGGACCATGTGATCGCGCTTCT
CGTTGGGGTCTTTGCTCAGCTTGGACTGGGTGCTCAGGTAGTGGTTGTCGGGCAGCAGCACGGGGCCGTC
GCCGATGGGGGTGTTCTGCTGGTAGTGGTCGGCGAGCTGCACGCCGCCGTCCTCGATGTTGTGGCGGATC
TTGAAGTTGGCCTTGATGCCGTTCTTCTGCTTGTCGGCGGTGATATAGACGTTGTCGCTAAAGTAGTTGT
ACTCCAGCTTGTGCCCCAGGATGTTGCCGTCCTCCTTGAAGTCGATGCCCTTCAGCTCGATGCGGTTCAC
CAGGGTGTCGCCCTCGAACTTCACCTCGGCGCGGGTCTTGTAGTTGCCGTCGTCCTTGAAGAAGATGGTG
CGCTCCTGGACGTAGCCTTCGGGCATGGCGGACTTGAAGAAGTCGTGCTGCTTCATGTGGTCGGGGTAGC
GGGCGAAGCACTGCACGCCCCAGGACAGGGTGGTCACGAGGGTGGGCCAGGGCACGGGCAGCTTGCCGGT
GGTGCAGATGAACTTCAGGGTCAGCTTGCCGTAGGTGGCATCGCCCTCGCCCTCGCCGGACACGCTGAAC
TTGTGGCCGTTTACGTCGCCGTCCAGCTCGACCAGGATGGGCACCACCCCGGTGAACAGCTCCTCGCCCT
TGCTCACCATGCTTTGCCTTCGTTTATCTTGCCTGCTCATTTTTTAGTATATTCTTCGAAGAAATCACAT
TACTTTATATAATGTATAATTCATTATGTGATAATGCCAATCGCTAAGAAAAAAAAAGAGTCATCCGCTA
GGTGGAAAAAAAAA
