>Addgene plasmid #50647 | pHIS3p:mTurquoise2-Tub1+3'UTR::TRP1 | addgene partial sequence | sequence record 77822 | SP6
ACGCTGCAGGTCGACCGGCCCAGTTTTTGAACACATAGTTCTTTCTAAATGGGATAGTAGACATGGGGTG
AAAAACCTGATAATATCGGTAACTTTAATTTTACGGGTTCTTGTTTTACCTTCTAATGAATTTTAAGTTT
TGAAAAGCAGAAAATCAGATATTGAAACTATAGATCTGCTTACCTTGAAGTTCACTATTTTTGGAATTCT
CCTTGCTAATAGTTACTTCTACTCTTGCTTTGTCCTGGATATCAATGGAAGATGTCCTCATTTCCATTTT
TTTTTTCAATTCGACGGCAAGGCGGGAGAAAAGGAACTAGGGATACAAAAATGCAATTACTAATGAAATC
CGTGAAATAATCATGGAAATGGGTGATGTAAGAATCTGATGAAACAAGTACAAATGTCTTTGGCCCATCA
ACTACGATGAGACTTACTAAGCTTTCATCAAATGCAGGTTAGAGAAGGAGAATGGTTTTTTTTTTTATTT
TTTGTACATAGATATTAGAGAAATATAATAAGTAGATTATAGATAAGATATCACCAAAGAGATATAACAG
TAGGGGGAATTTTTTTTTTTACAATATACTTGAAATATAGAAAGGATAAGGAGGTTGGGGGCGAGAGTGA
ACCTTAAAATTCCTCTTCCTCAGCGTATGAGTCGGCACCCACTTCGATGTAATCTCTTTCTAAAGCAGCC
AAATCTTCTCTAGCTTCGGTGAATTCACCTTCTTCCATACCTTCACCGACATACCAGTGGACGAAAGCAC
GTTTGGCATACATTAAATCGAATTTTCTATCGATTCTCTTCCAAGCCTCAGCAATGGATGTGGTATTTGA
CAACATACAGACGGCCCTATCCACAGTGGCCAATTGTGAGTTTGGTGTGGCAGTTGGAGGTTCGTA
